>Addgene plasmid #160795 | pLKO.1P PRIM2_1 | addgene full sequence | sequence record 315743 | Addgene NGS Result
GAGGGCCTATTTCCCATGATTCCTTCATATTTGCATATACGATACAAGGCTGTTAGAGAGATAATTGGAA
TTAATTTGACTGTAAACACAAAGATATTAGTACAAAATACGTGACGTAGAAAGTAATAATTTCTTGGGTA
GTTTGCAGTTTTAAAATTATGTTTTAAAATGGACTATCATATGCTTACCGTAACTTGAAAGTATTTCGAT
TTCTTGGCTTTATATATCTTGTGGAAAGGACGAAACACCGGCACGAAGAAGAGATCATATTTCTCGAGAA
ATATGATCTCTTCTTCGTGTTTTTGAATTCTCGACCTCGAGACAAATGGCAGTATTCATCCACAATTTTA
AAAGAAAAGGGGGGATTGGGGGGTACAGTGCAGGGGAAAGAATAGTAGACATAATAGCAACAGACATACA
AACTAAAGAATTACAAAAACAAATTACAAAAATTCAAAATTTTCGGGTTTATTACAGGGACAGCAGAGAT
CCACTTTGGCCGCGGCTCGAGGGGGTTGGGGTTGCGCCTTTTCCAAGGCAGCCCTGGGTTTGCGCAGGGA
CGCGGCTGCTCTGGGCGTGGTTCCGGGAAACGCAGCGGCGCCGACCCTGGGTCTCGCACATTCTTCACGT
CCGTTCGCAGCGTCACCCGGATCTTCGCCGCTACCCTTGTGGGCCCCCCGGCGACGCTTCCTGCTCCGCC
CCTAAGTCGGGAAGGTTCCTTGCGGTTCGCGGCGTGCCGGACGTGACAAACGGAAGCCGCACGTCTCACT
AGTACCCTCGCAGACGGACAGCGCCAGGGAGCAATGGCAGCGCGCCGACCGCGATGGGCTGTGGCCAATA
GCGGCTGCTCAGCAGGGCGCGCCGAGAGCAGCGGCCGGGAAGGGGCGGTGCGGGAGGCGGGGTGTGGGGC
GGTAGTGTGGGCCCTGTTCCTGCCCGCGCGGTGTTCCGCATTCTGCAAGCCTCCGGAGCGCACGTCGGCA
GTCGGCTCCCTCGTTGACCGAATCACCGACCTCTCTCCCCAGGGGGATCCACCGGAGCTTACCATGACCG
AGTACAAGCCCACGGTGCGCCTCGCCACCCGCGACGACGTCCCCAGGGCCGTACGCACCCTCGCCGCCGC
GTTCGCCGACTACCCCGCCACGCGCCACACCGTCGATCCGGACCGCCACATCGAGCGGGTCACCGAGCTG
CAAGAACTCTTCCTCACGCGCGTCGGGCTCGACATCGGCAAGGTGTGGGTCGCGGACGACGGCGCCGCGG
TGGCGGTCTGGACCACGCCGGAGAGCGTCGAAGCGGGGGCGGTGTTCGCCGAGATCGGCCCGCGCATGGC
CGAGTTGAGCGGTTCCCGGCTGGCCGCGCAGCAACAGATGGAAGGCCTCCTGGCGCCGCACCGGCCCAAG
GAGCCCGCGTGGTTCCTGGCCACCGTCGGCGTCTCGCCCGACCACCAGGGCAAGGGTCTGGGCAGCGCCG
TCGTGCTCCCCGGAGTGGAGGCGGCCGAGCGCGCCGGGGTGCCCGCCTTCCTGGAGACCTCCGCGCCCCG
CAACCTCCCCTTCTACGAGCGGCTCGGCTTCACCGTCACCGCCGACGTCGAGGTGCCCGAAGGACCGCGC
ACCTGGTGCATGACCCGCAAGCCCGGTGCCTGACGCCCGCCCCACGACCCGCAGCGCCCGACCGAAAGGA
GCGCACGACCCCATGCATCGGTACCTTTAAGACCAATGACTTACAAGGCAGCTGTAGATCTTAGCCACTT
TTTAAAAGAAAAGGGGGGACTGGAAGGGCTAATTCACTCCCAACGAAGACAAGATCTGCTTTTTGCTTGT
ACTGGGTCTCTCTGGTTAGACCAGATCTGAGCCTGGGAGCTCTCTGGCTAACTAGGGAACCCACTGCTTA
AGCCTCAATAAAGCTTGCCTTGAGTGCTTCAAGTAGTGTGTGCCCGTCTGTTGTGTGACTCTGGTAACTA
GAGATCCCTCAGACCCTTTTAGTCAGTGTGGAAAATCTCTAGCAGTAGTAGTTCATGTCATCTTATTATT
CAGTATTTATAACTTGCAAAGAAATGAATATCAGAGAGTGAGAGGAACTTGTTTATTGCAGCTTATAATG
GTTACAAATAAAGCAATAGCATCACAAATTTCACAAATAAAGCATTTTTTTCACTGCATTCTAGTTGTGG
TTTGTCCAAACTCATCAATGTATCTTATCATGTCTGGCTCTAGCTATCCCGCCCCTAACTCCGCCCATCC
CGCCCCTAACTCCGCCCAGTTCCGCCCATTCTCCGCCCCATGGCTGACTAATTTTTTTTATTTATGCAGA
GGCCGAGGCCGCCTCGGCCTCTGAGCTATTCCAGAAGTAGTGAGGAGGCTTTTTTGGAGGCCTAGGGACG
TACCCAATTCGCCCTATAGTGAGTCGTATTACGCGCGCTCACTGGCCGTCGTTTTACAACGTCGTGACTG
GGAAAACCCTGGCGTTACCCAACTTAATCGCCTTGCAGCACATCCCCCTTTCGCCAGCTGGCGTAATAGC
GAAGAGGCCCGCACCGATCGCCCTTCCCAACAGTTGCGCAGCCTGAATGGCGAATGGG
[124 nt withheld, positions 2579-2702]
C
[91 nt withheld, positions 2704-2794]
A
[49 nt withheld, positions 2796-2844]
CCTTTGACGTTGGAGTCCACGTTCTTT
[37 nt withheld, positions 2872-2908]
ACCCTATCTCGGTCTATTCTTTTGATTTATAAGGGATTTTGCCGATTTCGGCCTATTGGTTAAAAAATGA
GCTGATTTAACAAAAATTTAACGCGAATTTTAACAAAATATTAACGCTTACAATTTAGGTGGCACTTTTC
GGGGAAATGTGCGCGGAACCCCTATTTGTTTATTTTTCTAAATACATTCAAATATGTATCCGCTCATGAG
ACAATAACCCTGATAAATGCTTCAATAATATTGAAAAAGGAAGAGTATGAGTATTCAACATTTCCGTGTC
GCCCTTATTCCCTTTTTTGCGGCATTTTGCCTTCCTGTTTTTGCTCACCCAGAAACGCTGGTGAAAGTAA
AAGATGCTGAAGATCAGTTGGGTGCACGAGTGGGTTACATCGAACTGGATCTCAACAGCGGTAAGATCCT
TGAGAGTTTTCGCCCCGAAGAACGTTTTCCAATGATGAGCACTTTTAAAGTTCTGCTATGTGGCGCGGTA
TTATCCCGTATTGACGCCGGGCAAGAGCAACTCGGTCGCCGCATACACTATTCTCAGAATGACTTGGTTG
AGTACTCACCAGTCACAGAAAAGCATCTTACGGATGGCATGACAGTAAGAGAATTATGCAGTGCTGCCAT
AACCATGAGTGATAACACTGCGGCCAACTTACTTCTGACAACGATCGGAGGACCGAAGGAGCTAACCGCT
TTTTTGCACAACATGGGGGATCATGTAACTCGCCTTGATCGTTGGGAACCGGAGCTGAATGAAGCCATAC
CAAACGACGAGCGTGACACCACGATGCCTGTAGCAATGGCAACAACGTTGCGCAAACTATTAACTGGCGA
ACTACTTACTCTAGCTTCCCGGCAACAATTAATAGACTGGATGGAGGCGGATAAAGTTGCAGGACCACTT
CTGCGCTCGGCCCTTCCGGCTGGCTGGTTTATTGCTGATAAATCTGGAGCCGGTGAGCGTGGGTCTCGCG
GTATCATTGCAGCACTGGGGCCAGATGGTAAGCCCTCCCGTATCGTAGTTATCTACACGACGGGGAGTCA
GGCAACTATGGATGAACGAAATAGACAGATCGCTGAGATAGGTGCCTCACTGATTAAGCATTGGTAACTG
TCAGACCAAGTTTACTCATATATACTTTAGATTGATTTAAAACTTCATTTTTAATTTAAAAGGATCTAGG
TGAAGATCCTTTTTGATAATCTCATGACCAAAATCCCTTAACGTGAGTTTTCGTTCCACTGAGCGTCAGA
CCCCGTAGAAAAGATCAAAGGATCTTCTTGAGATCCTTTTTTTCTGCGCGTAATCTGCTGCTTGCAAACA
AAAAAACCACCGCTACCAGCGGTGGTTTGTTTGCCGGATCAAGAGCTACCAACTCTTTTTCCGAAGGTAA
CTGGCTTCAGCAGAGCGCAGATACCAAATACTGTTCTTCTAGTGTAGCCGTAGTTAGGCCACCACTTCAA
GAACTCTGTAGCACCGCCTACATACCTCGCTCTGCTAATCCTGTTACCAGTGGCTGCTGCCAGTGGCGAT
AAGTCGTGTCTTACCGGGTTGGACTCAAGACGATAGTTACCGGATAAGGCGCAGCGGTCGGGCTGAACGG
GGGGTTCGTGCACACAGCCCAGCTTGGAGCGAACGACCTACACCGAACTGAGATACCTACAGCGTGAGCT
ATGAGAAAGCGCCACGCTTCCCGAAGGGAGAAAGGCGGACAGGTATCCGGTAAGCGGCAGGGTCGGAACA
GGAGAGCGCACGAGGGAGCTTCCAGGGGGAAACGCCTGGTATCTTTATAGTCCTGTCGGGTTTCGCCACC
TCTGACTTGAGCGTCGATTTTTGTGATGCTCGTCAGGGGGGCGGAGCCTATGGAAAAACGCCAGCAACGC
GGCCTTTTTACGGTTCCTGGCCTTTTGCTGGCCTTTTGCTCACATGTTCTTTCCTGCGTTATCCCCTGAT
TCTGTGGATAACCGTATTACCGCCTTTGAGTGAGCTGATACCGCTCGCCGCAGCCGAACGACCGAGCGCA
GCGAGTCAGTGAGCGAGGAAGCGGAAGAGCGCCCAATACGCAAACCGCCTCTCCCCGCGCGTTGGCCGAT
TCATTAATGCAGCTGGCACGACAGGTTTCCCGACTGGAAAGCGGGCAGTGAGCGCAACGCAATTAATGTG
AGTTAGCTCACTCATTAGGCACCCCAGGCTTTACACTTTATGCTTCCGGCTCGTATGTTGTGTGGAATTG
TGAGCGGATAACAATTTCACACAGGAAACAGCTATGACCATGATTACGCCAAGCGCGCAATTAACCCTCA
CTAAAGGGAACAAAAGCTGGAGCTGCAAGCTTAATGTAGTCTTATGCAATACTCTTGTAGTCTTGCAACA
TGGTAACGATGAGTTAGCAACATGCCTTACAAGGAGAGAAAAAGCACCGTGCATGCCGATTGGTGGAAGT
AAGGTGGTACGATCGTGCCTTATTAGGAAGGCAACAGACGGGTCTGACATGGATTGGACGAACCACTGAA
TTGCCGCATTGCAGAGATATTGTATTTAAGTGCCTAGCTCGATACATAAACGGGTCTCTCTGGTTAGACC
AGATCTGAGCCTGGGAGCTCTCTGGCTAACTAGGGAACCCACTGCTTAAGCCTCAATAAAGCTTGCCTTG
AGTGCTTCAAGTAGTGTGTGCCCGTCTGTTGTGTGACTCTGGTAACTAGAGATCCCTCAGACCCTTTTAG
TCAGTGTGGAAAATCTCTAGCAGTGGCGCCCGAACAGGGACTTGAAAGCGAAAGGGAAACCAGAGGAGCT
CTCTCGACGCAGGACTCGGCTTGCTGAAGCGCGCACGGCAAGAGGCGAGGGGCGGCGACTGGTGAGTACG
CCAAAAATTTTGACTAGCGGAGGCTAGAAGGAGAGAGATGGGTGCGAGAGCGTCAGTATTAAGCGGGGGA
GAATTAGATCGCGATGGGAAAAAATTCGGTTAAGGCCAGGGGGAAAGAAAAAATATAAATTAAAACATAT
AGTATGGGCAAGCAGGGAGCTAGAACGATTCGCAGTTAATCCTGGCCTGTTAGAAACATCAGAAGGCTGT
AGACAAATACTGGGACAGCTACAACCATCCCTTCAGACAGGATCAGAAGAACTTAGATCATTATATAATA
CAGTAGCAACCCTCTATTGTGTGCATCAAAGGATAGAGATAAAAGACACCAAGGAAGCTTTAGACAAGAT
AGAGGAAGAGCAAAACAAAAGTAAGACCACCGCACAGCAAGCGGCCGCTGATCTTCAGACCTGGAGGAGG
AGATATGAGGGACAATTGGAGAAGTGAATTATATAAATATAAAGTAGTAAAAATTGAACCATTAGGAGTA
GCACCCACCAAGGCAAAGAGAAGAGTGGTGCAGAGAGAAAAAAGAGCAGTGGGAATAGGAGCTTTGTTCC
TTGGGTTCTTGGGAGCAGCAGGAAGCACTATGGGCGCAGCGTCAATGACGCTGACGGTACAGGCCAGACA
ATTATTGTCTGGTATAGTGCAGCAGCAGAACAATTTGCTGAGGGCTATTGAGGCGCAACAGCATCTGTTG
CAACTCACAGTCTGGGGCATCAAGCAGCTCCAGGCAAGAATCCTGGCTGTGGAAAGATACCTAAAGGATC
AACAGCTCCTGGGGATTTGGGGTTGCTCTGGAAAACTCATTTGCACCACTGCTGTGCCTTGGAATGCTAG
TTGGAGTAATAAATCTCTGGAACAGATTTGGAATCACACGACCTGGATGGAGTGGGACAGAGAAATTAAC
AATTACACAAGCTTAATACACTCCTTAATTGAAGAATCGCAAAACCAGCAAGAAAAGAATGAACAAGAAT
TATTGGAATTAGATAAATGGGCAAGTTTGTGGAATTGGTTTAACATAACAAATTGGCTGTGGTATATAAA
ATTATTCATAATGATAGTAGGAGGCTTGGTAGGTTTAAGAATAGTTTTTGCTGTACTTTCTATAGTGAAT
AGAGTTAGGCAGGGATATTCACCATTATCGTTTCAGACCCACCTCCCAACCCCGAGGGGACCCGACAGGC
CCGAAGGAATAGAAGAAGAAGGTGGAGAGAGAGACAGAGACAGATCCATTCGATTAGTGAACGGATCTCG
ACGGTATCGATCACGAGACTAGCCTCGAGCGGCCGCCCCCTTCACC
Features (pLannotate 1.2.2; 25 found; start..end, strand, type, name):
      1..241     +  promoter       U6 promoter: RNA polymerase III promoter for human U6 snRNA
    346..463     +  misc_feature   cPPT/CTS: central polypurine tract and central termination sequence of HIV-1
    512..1022    +  promoter       hPGK promoter: human phosphoglycerate kinase 1 promoter
   1044..1643    +  CDS            PuroR: puromycin N-acetyltransferase; pac from Streptomyces alboniger; confers resistance to puromycin
   1686..1769    +  CDS            nef (fragment): NEF_HV1Z2 - Experimental evidence at protein level: Swiss-Prot protein existence level 1. Extracellular Nef protein targets CD4(+) T-lymphocytes for apoptosis by interacting with CXCR4 surface receptors. From Human immunodeficiency virus type 1 group M subtype D (isolate Z2/CDC-Z34) (HIV-1).
   1771..2004    +  LTR            3' LTR (ΔU3): self-inactivating 3' long terminal repeat (LTR) from HIV-1
   2076..2197    +  polyA_signal   SV40 poly(A) signal: SV40 polyadenylation signal
   2237..2372    +  rep_origin     SV40 ori: SV40 origin of replication
   2393..2411    -  promoter       T7 promoter: promoter for bacteriophage T7 RNA polymerase
   2419..2574    +  CDS            lacZα (fragment): LacZα fragment of β-galactosidase; lacZ fragment
   2579..3007    +  rep_origin     f1 ori (sequence partly withheld): f1 bacteriophage origin of replication; arrow indicates direction of (+) strand synthesis
   3060..3164    +  promoter       AmpR promoter: bla
   3165..4025    +  CDS            AmpR: β-lactamase; bla; confers resistance to ampicillin, carbenicillin, and related antibiotics
   4196..4784    +  rep_origin     ori: high-copy-number ColE1/pMB1/pBR322/pUC origin of replication
   4967..5059    +  CDS            lacI (fragment): lac repressor; lacI; The lac repressor binds to the lac operator to inhibit transcription in E. coli. This inhibition can be relieved by adding lactose or isopropyl-β-D-thiogalactopyranoside (IPTG).
   5072..5093    +  protein_bind   CAP binding site: CAP binding activates transcription in the presence of cAMP. E. coli catabolite activator protein
   5108..5138    +  promoter       lac promoter: promoter for the E. coli lac operon
   5146..5162    +  protein_bind   lac operator: The lac repressor binds to the lac operator to inhibit transcription in E. coli. This inhibition can be relieved by adding lactose or isopropyl-β-D-thiogalactopyranoside (IPTG). lac repressor encoded by lacI
   5207..5225    +  promoter       T3 promoter: promoter for bacteriophage T3 RNA polymerase
   5253..5479    +  promoter       RSV promoter: Rous sarcoma virus enhancer/promoter
   5480..5660    +  LTR            5' LTR (truncated): truncated 5' long terminal repeat (LTR) from HIV-1
   5707..5832    +  misc_feature   HIV-1 Ψ: packaging signal of human immunodeficiency virus type 1
   5816..6179    +  CDS            HIV-1 gag (fragment): gag protein from human immunodeficiency virus 1; gag
   6325..6558    +  misc_feature   RRE: The Rev response element (RRE) of HIV-1 allows for Rev-dependent mRNA export from the nucleus to the cytoplasm.
   6935..7035    +  CDS            Rev (fragment): human immunodeficiency virus 1 (HIV-1) Rev protein; rev; enhances nuclear export of unspliced and incompletely spliced viral mRNAs
