[The description below was written by a language model from this plasmid's Addgene catalogue record and pLannotate feature annotations shown in this document.]
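Description:
pLKO.1P PRIM2_1 is a lentiviral shRNA vector built on the pLKO.1P (puromycin) backbone from The RNAi Consortium and designed to suppress human PRIM2. A hairpin designated shPRIM2_1 was cloned by restriction digestion between the AgeI and EcoRI sites, directly downstream of the human U6 promoter. This RNA polymerase III promoter drives constitutive expression of the short hairpin RNA, which the cell's RNAi machinery processes to knock down the target transcript. The hairpin itself is not annotated in the feature table; it presumably lies in the gap between the U6 promoter and the cPPT/CTS element. A separate cassette, in which the human PGK promoter drives puromycin N-acetyltransferase, allows selection of transduced mammalian cells.

The viral portion follows a third-generation, self-inactivating layout. An RSV promoter fused to a truncated HIV-1 5' LTR produces the genomic RNA in packaging cells, followed by the Ψ packaging signal with a partial gag sequence, the Rev response element for Rev-dependent nuclear export, and the cPPT/CTS, which aids nuclear import of the proviral DNA. The ΔU3 3' LTR inactivates LTR promoter activity after integration. Viral genes are present only as fragments, so packaging functions must be supplied in trans. Outside the LTRs are an SV40 poly(A) signal and SV40 origin, an f1 origin, and lac, T7 and T3 remnants from the parental cloning vector. In bacteria, the plasmid replicates from a high-copy ColE1/pUC origin under ampicillin selection. The sequenced record is 7,084 nt, somewhat shorter than the listed backbone size of 7,466 bp, a difference the record does not explain. The associated publication concerns genome integrity liabilities in basal-like breast cancer.
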