Addgene plasmid #160795: pLKO.1P PRIM2_1
Purpose: Suppress PRIM2
Depositing lab: Richard Possemato. Depositing organization: NYU Grossman School of Medicine. Publication: Hyperactive CDK2 Activity in Basal-like Breast Cancer Imposes a Genome Integrity Liability that Can Be Exploited by Targeting DNA Polymerase epsilon. Sviderskiy VO, Blumenberg L, Gorodetsky E, Karakousi TR, Hirsh N, Alvarez SW, Terzi EM, Kaparos E, Whiten GC, Ssebyala S, Tonzi P, Mir H, Neel BG, Huang TT, Adams S, Ruggles KV, Possemato R. Mol Cell. 2020 Oct 28. pii: S1097-2765(20)30723-1. doi: 10.1016/j.molcel.2020.10.016. PubMed 33152268.
Backbone
  Vector backbone: pLKO.1P
  Backbone manufacturer: The RNAi Consortium
  Backbone size w/o insert (bp): 7466
  Vector type: Lentiviral
  Selectable markers: Puromycin
Growth in bacteria
  Bacterial resistance: Ampicillin, 100 μg/mL
  Growth temperature: 37°C
  Growth strain: NEB Stable
  Copy number: High Copy
Gene/Insert
  Gene/Insert name: shPRIM2_1
  gRNA/shRNA sequence: CACGAAGAAGAGATCATATTT
  Species: H. sapiens (human)
  Cloning method: Restriction Enzyme; 5′ cloning site AgeI (unknown if destroyed); 3′ cloning site EcoRI (not destroyed)
  Sequencing primers: 5′ GCA TAT ACG ATA CAA GGC TGT TAG AG
Terms and licenses: Academic/Nonprofit Terms; Industry Terms: Not Available to Industry
How to cite: pLKO.1P PRIM2_1 was a gift from Richard Possemato (Addgene plasmid # 160795 ; http://n2t.net/addgene:160795 ; RRID:Addgene_160795)
